>Addgene plasmid #152887 | pGBW-m4133860 | depositor full sequence | sequence record 295899 | Full Sequence
CACCATGTCTGCCGACGCACAGTCGTTCCTGAATAGAGTTTGTGGTGTATCCGCGGCCCGGCTAACTCCA
TGCGGAACCGGGACGAGCACAGATGTGGTGTACCGAGCTTTTGATATCTATAACGACAAAGTCGCTGGCT
TCGCCAAGTTTCTTAAGACCAACTGTTGCAGGTTCCAAGAGAAAGACGAAGATGATAATCTCATAGACTC
ATACTTTGTGGTTAAGCGTCACACTTTTAGTAATTATCAGCATGAGGAAACAATTTATAACTTGCTGAAG
GACTGCCCTGCCGTAGCAAAACACGACTTCTTTAAATTCCGCATCGATGGCGATATGGTCCCGCATATTA
GCAGACAGCGGTTAACCAAGTACACTATGGCAGACCTGGTGTACGCCCTGCGACACTTCGACGAGGGAAA
CTGTGACACGTTAAAAGAAATCCTCGTGACTTATAATTGTTGCGATGACGATTATTTCAACAAGAAAGAT
TGGTACGATTTTGTCGAGAATCCCGATATACTCAGAGTGTACGCTAACCTGGGGGAAAGGGTTCGCCAGG
CACTATTGAAGACAGTCCAATTTTGCGACGCGATGCGGAATGCCGGCATTGTGGGTGTCCTGACACTTGA
TAACCAGGACCTGAATGGCAACTGGTATGACTTTGGAGATTTCATTCAGACCACGCCCGGGTCCGGAGTA
CCTGTCGTTGACTCTTACTACTCACTTCTGATGCCAATCCTAACCTTAACCCGAGCTCTCACAGCTGAGA
GTCACGTGGACACCGACCTCACAAAACCGTATATCAAGTGGGATTTGCTGAAGTACGATTTCACGGAAGA
GAGGTTAAAGCTCTTTGATCGTTATTTCAAATACTGGGACCAGACTTATCATCCCAACTGTGTGAATTGT
CTGGACGACAGATGCATACTTCATTGTGCCAATTTCAATGTACTGTTTAGCACAGTGTTCCCACCAACTT
CGTTTGGTCCTCTAGTGCGCAAAATCTTTGTGGATGGGGTGCCCTTCGTTGTTTCCACAGGCTATCACTT
TCGTGAGCTCGGCGTAGTTCACAACCAAGATGTCAACCTGCATTCTTCCAGGTTAAGTTTTAAGGAACTT
CTGGTGTATGCCGCAGACCCTGCGATGCACGCTGCAAGCGGTAATTTGTTGCTGGATAAGCGGACCACGT
GCTTCAGCGTGGCGGCTTTAACAAATAACGTTGCCTTCCAAACCGTCAAGCCTGGCAACTTCAATAAAGA
TTTCTACGATTTCGCCGTCAGTAAAGGGTTTTTTAAGGAGGGATCAAGCGTAGAATTGAAACATTTTTTC
TTTGCTCAGGACGGTAATGCCGCTATCTCGGACTACGACTACTACCGGTATAACCTACCAACTATGTGCG
ACATTCGGCAGCTGTTGTTCGTGGTGGAGGTCGTTGATAAATACTTTGATTGCTACGATGGCGGATGCAT
TAACGCCAATCAAGTCATCGTGAACAATCTGGACAAGAGCGCCGGCTTCCCCTTTAACAAATGGGGAAAG
GCAAGGCTATATTATGACTCTATGTCCTATGAGGATCAGGACGCTCTCTTCGCGTATACCAAGCGCAACG
TTATCCCCACAATTACCCAGATGAACCTCAAATATGCAATCAGCGCAAAGAACAGAGCGAGGACAGTTGC
TGGGGTGAGTATATGTTCGACAATGACTAACAGGCAGTTTCACCAGAAGCTGTTGAAATCTATTGCCGCT
ACACGAGGGGCTACCGTCGTGATTGGCACCTCCAAATTCTACGGAGGGTGGCATAATATGTTAAAAACTG
TGTACTCCGACGTGGAAAACCCTCACCTGATGGGTTGGGATTATCCTAAGTGCGACCGGGCGATGCCAAA
CATGCTGAGAATTATGGCGTCATTAGTCCTGGCGCGAAAGCACACCACGTGCTGTAGTCTGTCACATCGC
TTTTACAGATTGGCTAATGAATGCGCCCAAGTGCTTAGCGAGATGGTGATGTGTGGGGGTTCACTTTACG
TGAAGCCCGGAGGAACGTCCTCAGGCGACGCCACAACTGCCTACGCAAATTCAGTATTCAACATATGTCA
GGCCGTTACAGCAAACGTGAATGCTCTGCTGTCTACTGATGGGAACAAGATCGCCGATAAGTACGTCCGG
AACCTGCAACACAGGCTGTACGAGTGTCTGTATCGTAATCGAGATGTAGACACCGACTTCGTGAACGAAT
TTTACGCATACTTACGGAAACATTTCTCCATGATGATCCTCTCCGACGATGCAGTTGTGTGCTTTAATTC
AACTTACGCCTCTCAGGGCTTGGTGGCCAGTATCAAAAATTTTAAGTCGGTTCTTTATTATCAGAATAAC
GTGTTTATGAGCGAGGCTAAGTGTTGGACCGAGACTGATCTGACCAAAGGCCCGCACGAGTTCTGTTCCC
AGCACACCATGCTGGTCAAGCAGGGTGATGACTATGTCTATTTACCATACCCAGATCCGAGTAGGATCTT
GGGAGCCGGTTGTTTTGTGGATGACATTGTGAAGACTGACGGTACACTCATGATTGAGCGCTTCGTCAGT
TTGGCAATCGACGCTTACCCCCTTACCAAACATCCAAATCAGGAATATGCGGATGTGTTTCACCTGTACC
TTCAATACATAAGGAAACTTCATGATGAACTAACTGGACATATGCTCGACATGTATTCTGTAATGCTTAC
AAATGACAATACCTCACGGTACTGGGAACCGGAGTTTTATGAAGCCATGTACACCCCACATACTGTCCTG
CAAGAAAACCTTTACTTTCAGTCGAAAGAAACCGCGGCAGCTAAGTTCGAGAGGCAGCACATGGACAGTT
AAGCTAGCTTGACTGACTGAGATACAGCGTACCTTCAGCTCACAGACATGATAAGATACATTGATGAGTT
TGGACAAACCACAACTAGAATGCAGTGAAAAAAATGCTTTATTTGTGAAATTTGTGATGCTATTGCTTTA
TTTGTAACCATTATAAGCTGCAATAAACAAGTTAACAACAACAATTGCATTCATTTTATGTTTCAGGTTC
AGGGGGAGGTGTGGGAGGTTTTTTAAAGCAAGTAAAACCTCTACAAATGTGGTATTGGCCCATCTCTATC
GGTATCGTAGCATAACCCCTTGGGGCCTCTAAACGGGTCTTGAGGGGTTTTTTGTGCCCCTCGGGCCGGA
TTGCTATCTACCGGCATTGGCGCAGAAAAAAATGCCTGATGCGACGCTGCGCGTCTTATACTCCCACATA
TGCCAGATTCAGCAACGGATACGGCTTCCCCAACTTGCCCACTTCCATACGTGTCCTCCTTACCAGAAAT
TTATCCTTAAGGTCGTCAGCTATCCTGCAGGCGATCTCTCGATTTCGATCAAGACATTCCTTTAATGGTC
TTTTCTGGACACCACTAGGGGTCAGAAGTAGTTCATCAAACTTTCTTCCCTCCCTAATCTCATTGGTTAC
CTTGGGCTATCGAAACTTAATTAACCAGTCAAGTCAGCTACTTGGCGAGATCGACTTGTCTGGGTTTCGA
CTACGCTCAGAATTGCGTCAGTCAAGTTCGATCTGGTCCTTGCTATTGCACCCGTTCTCCGATTACGAGT
TTCATTTAAATCATGTGAGCAAAAGGCCAGCAAAAGGCCAGGAACCGTAAAAAGGCCGCGTTGCTGGCGT
TTTTCCATAGGCTCCGCCCCCCTGACGAGCATCACAAAAATCGACGCTCAAGTCAGAGGTGGCGAAACCC
GACAGGACTATAAAGATACCAGGCGTTTCCCCCTGGAAGCTCCCTCGTGCGCTCTCCTGTTCCGACCCTG
CCGCTTACCGGATACCTGTCCGCCTTTCTCCCTTCGGGAAGCGTGGCGCTTTCTCATAGCTCACGCTGTA
GGTATCTCAGTTCGGTGTAGGTCGTTCGCTCCAAGCTGGGCTGTGTGCACGAACCCCCCGTTCAGCCCGA
CCGCTGCGCCTTATCCGGTAACTATCGTCTTGAGTCCAACCCGGTAAGACACGACTTATCGCCACTGGCA
GCAGCCACTGGTAACAGGATTAGCAGAGCGAGGTATGTAGGCGGTGCTACAGAGTTCTTGAAGTGGTGGC
CTAACTACGGCTACACTAGAAGAACAGTATTTGGTATCTGCGCTCTGCTGAAGCCAGTTACCTTCGGAAA
AAGAGTTGGTAGCTCTTGATCCGGCAAACAAACCACCGCTGGTAGCGGTGGTTTTTTTGTTTGCAAGCAG
CAGATTACGCGCAGAAAAAAAGGATCTCAAGAAGATCCTTTGATCTTTTCTACGGGGTCTGACGCTCAGT
GGAACGAAAACTCACGTTAAGGGATTTTGGTCATGAGATTATCAAAAAGGATCTTCACCTAGATCCTTTT
AAATTAAAAATGAAGTTTTAAATCAATCTAAAGTATATATGAGTAAACTTGGTCTGACAGTTACCAATGC
TTAATCAGTGAGGCACCTATCTCAGCGATCTGTCTATTTCGTTCATCCATAGTTGCATTTAAATTTCCGA
ACTCTCCAAGGCCCTCGTCGGAAAATCTTCAAACCTTTCGTCCGATCCATCTTGCAGGCTACCTCTCGAA
CGAACTATCGCAAGTCTCTTGGCCGGCCTTGCGCCTTGGCTATTGCTTGGCAGCGCCTATCGCCAGGTAT
TACTCCAATCCCGAATATCCGAGATCGGGATCACCCGAGAGAAGTTCAACCTACATCCTCAATCCCGATC
TATCCGAGATCCGAGGAATATCGAAATCGGGGCGCGCCTGGCCTCCGCGCCGGGTTTTGGCGCCTCCCGC
GGGCGCCCCCCTCGTCACGGCGAGCGCTGCCACGTCAGACGAAGGGCGCAGGAGCGTCCTGATCCTTCCG
CCCGGACGCTCAGGACAGCGGCCCGCTGCTCATAAGACTCGGCCTTAGAACCCCAGTATCAGCAGAAGGA
CATTTTAGGACGGGACTTGGGTGACTCTAGGGCACTGGTTTTCTTTCCAGAGAGCGGAACAGGCGAGGAA
AAGTAGTCCCTTCTCGGCGATTCTGCGGAGGGATCTCCGTGGGGCGGTGAACGCCGATGATTATATAAGG
ACGCGCCGGGTGTGGCACAGCTAGTTCCGTCGCAGCCGGGATTTGGGTCGCGGTTCTTGTTTGTGGATCG
CTGTGATCGTCACTTGGTGAGTAGCGGGCTGCTGGGCTGGCCGGGGCTTTCGTGGCCGCCGGGCCGCTCG
GTGGGACGGAAGCGTGTGGAGAGACCGCCAAGGGCTGTAGTCTGGGTCCGCGAGCAAGGTTGCCCTGAAC
TGGGGGTTGGGGGGAGCGCAGCAAAATGGCGGCTGTTCCCGAGTCTTGAATGGAAGACGCTTGTGAGGCG
GGCTGTGAGGTCGTTGAAACAAGGTGGGGGGCATGGTGGGCGGCAAGAACCCAAGGTCTTGAGCCCTTCG
CTAATGCGGGAAAGCTCTTATTCGGGTGAGATGGGCTGGGCACCATCTGGGGACCCTGACGTGAAGTTTG
TCACTGACTGGAGAACTCGGTTTGTCGTCTGTTGCGGGGGCGGCAGTTATGGCGGTGCCGTTGGGCAGTG
CACCCGTACCTTTGGGAGCGCGCGCCCTCGTCGTGTCGTGACGTCACCCGTTCTGTTGGCTTATAATGCA
GGGTGGGGCCACCTGCCGGTAGGTGTGCGGTAGGCTTTTCTCCGTCGCAGGACGCAGGGTTCGGGCCTAG
GGTAGGCTCTCCTGAATCGACAGGCGCCGGACCTCTGGTGAGGGGAGGGATAAGTGAGGCGTCAGTTTCT
TTGGTCGGTTTTATGTACCTATCTTCTTAAGTAGCTGAAGCTCCGGTTTTGAACTATGCGCTCGGGGTTG
GCGAGTGTGTTTTGTGAAGTTTTTTAGGCACCTTTTGAAATGTAATCATTTGGGTCAATATGTAATTTTC
AGTGTTAGACTTGTAAATTGTCCGCTAAATTCTGGCCGTTTTTGGCTTTTTTGTTAGACAACATGACCGA
GTACAAGCCCACGGTGCGCCTCGCCACCCGCGACGACGTCCCCAGGGCCGTACGCACCCTCGCCGCCGCG
TTCGCCGACTACCCCGCCACGCGCCACACCGTCGATCCGGACCGCCACATCGAGCGGGTCACCGAGCTGC
AAGAACTCTTCCTCACGCGCGTCGGGCTCGACATCGGCAAGGTGTGGGTCGCGGACGACGGCGCCGCGGT
GGCGGTCTGGACCACGCCGGAGAGCGTCGAAGCGGGGGCGGTGTTCGCCGAGATCGGCCCGCGCATGGCC
GAGTTGAGCGGTTCCCGGCTGGCCGCGCAGCAACAGATGGAGGGCCTCCTGGCGCCGCACCGGCCCAAGG
AGCCCGCGTGGTTCCTGGCCACCGTCGGCGTCTCGCCCGACCACCAGGGCAAGGGTCTGGGCAGCGCCGT
CGTGCTCCCCGGAGTGGAGGCCGCCGAGCGCGCCGGGGTGCCCGCCTTCCTGGAGACCTCCGCGCCCCGC
AACCTCCCCTTCTACGAGCGGCTCGGCTTCACCGTCACCGCCGACGTCGAGGTGCCCGAAGGACCGCGCA
CCTGGTGCATGACCCGCAAGCCCGGTGCCTAGGCTAGTATGTAAGCCTAGTCTTAGATAATAAAATCGCT
ATCCATCGAAGATGGATGTGTGTTGGTTTTTTGTGTGTGTAACGCTAGGCGCGCCTGGTGTACCGAGAAC
GATCCTCTCAGTGCGAGTCTCGACGATCCATATCGTTGCTTGGCAGTCAGCCAGTCGGAATCCAGCTTGG
GACCCAGGAAGTCCAATCGTCAGATATTGTACTCAAGCCTGGTCACGGCAGCGTACCGATCTGTTTAAAC
CTAGATATTGATAGTCTGATCGGTCAACGTATAATCGAGTCCTAGCTTTTGCAAACATCTATCAAGAGAC
AGGATCAGCAGGAGGCTTTCGCATGAGTATTCAACATTTCCGTGTCGCCCTTATTCCCTTTTTTGCGGCA
TTTTGCCTTCCTGTTTTTGCTCACCCAGAAACGCTGGTGAAAGTAAAAGATGCTGAAGATCAGTTGGGTG
CGCGAGTGGGTTACATCGAACTGGATCTCAACAGCGGTAAGATCCTTGAGAGTTTTCGCCCCGAAGAACG
CTTTCCAATGATGAGCACTTTTAAAGTTCTGCTATGTGGCGCGGTATTATCCCGTATTGACGCCGGGCAA
GAGCAACTCGGTCGCCGCATACACTATTCTCAGAATGACTTGGTTGAGTATTCACCAGTCACAGAAAAGC
ATCTTACGGATGGCATGACAGTAAGAGAATTATGCAGTGCTGCCATAACCATGAGTGATAACACTGCGGC
CAACTTACTTCTGACAACGATTGGAGGACCGAAGGAGCTAACCGCTTTTTTGCACAACATGGGGGATCAT
GTAACTCGCCTTGATCGTTGGGAACCGGAGCTGAATGAAGCCATACCAAACGACGAGCGTGACACCACGA
TGCCTGTAGCAATGGCAACAACCTTGCGTAAACTATTAACTGGCGAACTACTTACTCTAGCTTCCCGGCA
ACAGTTGATAGACTGGATGGAGGCGGATAAAGTTGCAGGACCACTTCTGCGCTCGGCCCTTCCGGCTGGC
TGGTTTATTGCTGATAAATCTGGAGCCGGTGAGCGTGGGTCTCGCGGTATCATTGCAGCACTGGGGCCAG
ATGGTAAGCCCTCCCGTATCGTAGTTATCTACACGACGGGGAGTCAGGCAACTATGGATGAACGAAATAG
ACAGATCGCTGAGATAGGTGCCTCACTGATTAAGCATTGGTAACCGATTCTAGGTGCATTGGCGCAGAAA
AAAATGCCTGATGCGACGCTGCGCGTCTTATACTCCCACATATGCCAGATTCAGCAACGGATACGGCTTC
CCCAACTTGCCCACTTCCATACGTGTCCTCCTTACCAGAAATTTATCCTTAAGATCGTTTAAACTCGACT
CTGGCTCTATCGAATCTCCGTCGTTTCGAGCTTACGCGAACAGCCGTGGCGCTCATTTGCTCGTCGGGCA
TCGAATCTCGTCAGCTATCGTCAGCTTACCTTTTTGGCAGCGATCGCGGCTCCCGACATCTTGGACCATT
AGCTCCACAGGTATCTTCTTCCCTCTAGTGGTCATAACAGCAGCTTCAGCTACCTCTCAATTCAAAAAAC
CCCTCAAGACCCGTTTAGAGGCCCCAAGGGGTTATGCTATCAATCGTTGCGTTACACACACAAAAAACCA
ACACACATCCATCTTCGATGGATAGCGATTTTATTATCTAACTGCTGATCGAGTGTAGCCAGATCTAGTA
ATCAATTACGGGGTCATTAGTTCATAGCCCATATATGGAGTTCCGCGTTACATAACTTACGGTAAATGGC
CCGCCTGGCTGACCGCCCAACGACCCCCGCCCATTGACGTCAATAATGACGTATGTTCCCATAGTAACGC
CAATAGGGACTTTCCATTGACGTCAATGGGTGGAGTATTTACGGTAAACTGCCCACTTGGCAGTACATCA
AGTGTATCATATGCCAAGTACGCCCCCTATTGACGTCAATGACGGTAAATGGCCCGCCTGGCATTATGCC
CAGTACATGACCTTATGGGACTTTCCTACTTGGCAGTACATCTACGTATTAGTCATCGCTATTACCATGC
TGATGCGGTTTTGGCAGTACATCAATGGGCGTGGATAGCGGTTTGACTCACGGGGATTTCCAAGTCTCCA
CCCCATTGACGTCAATGGGAGTTTGTTTTGGCACCAAAATCAACGGGACTTTCCAAAATGTCGTAACAAC
TCCGCCCCATTGACGCAAATGGGCGGTAGGCGTGTACGGTGGGAGGTCTATATAAGCAGAGCTGGTTTAG
TGAACCGTCAGATCAGATCTTTGTCGATCCTACCATCCACTCGACACACCCGCCAGCGGCCGC
Features (pLannotate 1.2.2; 19 found; start..end, strand, type, name):
   2922..3043    -  polyA_signal   SV40 poly(A) signal: SV40 polyadenylation signal
   3066..3135    -  CDS            large T antigen (fragment): large T antigen from SV40 (simian virus 40)
   3158..3204    +  terminator     T7 terminator: transcription terminator for bacteriophage T7 RNA polymerase
   3234..3370    +  terminator     rrnG terminator: transcription terminator from the E. coli ribosomal RNA rrnG operon (Albrechtsen et al., 1991)
   3415..3486    +  misc_feature   3' β-globin insulator: insulator downstream of the human β-globin locus (Farrell et al., 2002)
   3712..4300    -  rep_origin     ori: high-copy-number ColE1/pMB1/pBR322/pUC origin of replication
   4472..4536    -  CDS            bla(M) (fragment): β-lactamase lacking the signal sequence; bla(M); allows cytosolic expression of β-lactamase
   4800..6009    +  promoter       UbC promoter: human ubiquitin C promoter
   6013..6610    +  CDS            PuroR (fragment): puromycin N-acetyltransferase; pac from Streptomyces; confers resistance to puromycin
   6639..6687    +  polyA_signal   poly(A) signal: synthetic polyadenylation signal
   6953..7813    +  CDS            AmpR: β-lactamase; bla; confers resistance to ampicillin, carbenicillin, and related antibiotics
   7826..7962    +  terminator     rrnG terminator: transcription terminator from the E. coli ribosomal RNA rrnG operon (Albrechtsen et al., 1991)
   8107..8178    +  misc_feature   5' β-globin insulator: insulator upstream of the human β-globin locus (Farrell et al., 2002)
   8183..8229    -  terminator     T7 terminator: transcription terminator for bacteriophage T7 RNA polymerase
   8247..8295    -  polyA_signal   poly(A) signal: synthetic polyadenylation signal
   8376..8679    +  enhancer       CMV enhancer: human cytomegalovirus immediate early enhancer
   8752..8769    -  promoter       CMV promoter (fragment): human cytomegalovirus (CMV) immediate early promoter
   8832..8883    +  promoter       CMVd2 promoter: truncated human cytomegalovirus (CMV) immediate early promoter that yields moderately reduced expression relative to the full-length promoter
   8853..2803    +  CDS            rep (fragment) (across the origin): R1AB_SARS2 - Experimental evidence at protein level: Swiss-Prot protein existence level 1. [2'-O-methyltransferase]: Methyltransferase that mediates mRNA cap 2'-O-ribose methylation to the 5'-cap structure of viral mRNAs. N7-methyl guanosine cap is a prerequisite for binding of nsp16. Therefore plays an essential role in viral mRNAs cap methylation which is essential to evade immune system. From Severe acute respiratory syndrome coronavirus 2 (2019-nCoV) (SARS-CoV-2).
