[The description below was written by a language model from this plasmid's Addgene catalogue record and pLannotate feature annotations shown in this document.]
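Description:
pGBW-m4133860 is a mammalian expression plasmid built on the pTwist_CMV_Puro_6 backbone that carries the wild-type coding sequence for the SARS-CoV-2 RNA-dependent RNA polymerase, the mature product of the viral ORF1ab polyprotein commonly known as nsp12. It is maintained in E. coli through a high-copy ColE1/pUC-type origin and an AmpR (β-lactamase) gene conferring ampicillin resistance. For selection in mammalian cells it carries a separate cassette in which the human ubiquitin C promoter drives puromycin N-acetyltransferase, followed by a synthetic polyadenylation signal.

The insert, about 2.8 kb, sits downstream of the CMV immediate-early enhancer and promoter, and transcripts are terminated by the SV40 poly(A) signal. In the annotated sequence the open reading frame spans the numbering origin of the circular map and is recognised as a fragment of the SARS-CoV-2 replicase polyprotein. The functional text attached to that automated hit refers to the 2'-O-methyltransferase, which is generic annotation for the polyprotein entry rather than a description of this insert. According to the catalogue record, the backbone supplies a C-terminal S-tag preceded by a TEV protease cleavage site, allowing detection or affinity capture of the polymerase and subsequent removal of the tag; these small elements are not individually called in the feature table. The backbone also contains bacterial T7 and rrnG terminators and short β-globin insulator elements flanking the functional units, which help isolate the expression cassettes from read-through transcription. The plasmid is suited to transient or puromycin-selected expression of the viral polymerase in mammalian cells, for example for biochemical or interaction studies, though the record does not state a more specific application.
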