Addgene plasmid #152887: pGBW-m4133860
Purpose: Mammalian expression plasmid for SARS-CoV-2 RNA-dependent RNA polymerase
Depositing lab: Ginkgo Bioworks & Benjie Chen. Depositing organization: Ginkgo Bioworks.
Backbone
  Vector backbone: pTwist_CMV_Puro_6
  Backbone size w/o insert (bp): 6080
  Vector type: Mammalian Expression
  Selectable markers: Puromycin
Growth in bacteria
  Bacterial resistance: Ampicillin, 100 μg/mL
  Growth temperature: 37°C
  Growth strain: DH5alpha
  Copy number: High Copy
Gene/Insert
  Gene/Insert name: SARS-CoV-2 RNA-dependent RNA polymerase
  Species: Severe acute respiratory syndrome coronavirus 2
  Insert size (bp): 2795
  Mutation: wt
  Entrez Gene: ORF1ab (a.k.a. GU280_gp01)
  Promoter: CMV
  Tag / fusion protein: Cleavable TEV;S-tag (C terminal on backbone)
  Cloning method: Unknown
Resource information
  A portion of this plasmid was derived from a plasmid made by: GinkgoBioworks
Depositor comments: NCBI reference sequence: YP_009725307.1
How to cite: pGBW-m4133860 was a gift from Ginkgo Bioworks & Benjie Chen (Addgene plasmid # 152887 ; http://n2t.net/addgene:152887 ; RRID:Addgene_152887)
